>Addgene plasmid #215420 | NylCp2_pET28a | addgene full sequence | sequence record 425839 | Addgene NGS Result
AATACCACACCGGTTCACGCGCTGACCGATATCGACGGTGGTATTGCAGTCGATCCAGCTCCACGTCTAG
CTGGTCCTCCAGTTTTCGGTGGTCCGGGCAACGATGCTTTTGACCTGGCACCGGTTCGTAGCACCGGTCG
TGAAATGCTGCGTTTTGATTTCCCGGGCGTCAGCATTGGTGCCGCTCACTATGAAGAAGGTCCGACCGGT
GCTACCGTAATTCATATCCCGGCAGGCGCCCGCACTGCCGTTGACGCTCGTGGTGGTGCTGTAGGCCTGT
CCGGCGGCTATGATTTTAACCACGCTATTTGTCTGGCTGGCGGCGCAGGTTATGGCCTGGAAGCGGGTGC
GGGTGTAAGCGATGCTCTGCTGGAACGTCTGGAGCACCGTACCGGTTTCGCAGAATTACAGCTGGTGTCT
TCGGCTGTGATTTACGACTTCTCCGCGCGTTCCACTGCCGTTTACCCGGATAAAGCGCTCGGCCGTGCAG
CATTGGAATTCGCGGTACCGGGTGAATTCCCGCAGGGTCGTGCGGGCGCTGGCATGTCCGCTTCCGCTGG
TAAGGTAGACTGGGATCGTACCGAGATCACCGGTCAGGGTGCAGCTTTCCGTAGGCTGGGTGACGTGCGT
ATCCTGGCGGTTGTGGTTCCGAATCCTGTGGGTGTTATTGTCGACCGTGCGGGTACCGTTGTACGCGGTA
ACTATGATGCTCAGACCGGTGTGCGTCGCCACCCGGTATTCGACTACCAGGAGGCATTTGCTGAACAGGT
TCCGCCAGTCACTGAGGCCGGTAATACCACCATTTCTGCCATCGTTACAAATGTACGTATGTCCCCGGTC
GAACTGAATCAGTTCGCTAAACAGGTTCATTCTTCTATGCACCGTGGTATCCAACCGTTTCACACAGATA
TGGACGGCGACACCCTGTTTGCTGTAACCACTGATGAAATCGATCTGCCGACCACCCCGGGTTCTTCTCG
CGGGCGTCTCTCTGTAAATGCTACGGCTCTGGGCGCGATTGCGAGCGAAGTAATGTGGGACGCAGTGCTA
GAGGCTGGCAAATGACTCGAGCACCACCACCACCACCACTGAGATCCGGCTGCTAACAAAGCCCGAAAGG
AAGCTGAGTTGGCTGCTGCCACCGCTGAGCAATAACTAGCATAACCCCTTGGGGCCTCTAAACGGGTCTT
GAGGGGTTTTTTGCTGAAAGGAGGAACTATATCCGGATTGGCGAATGGG
[124 nt withheld, positions 1240-1363]
C
[91 nt withheld, positions 1365-1455]
A
[49 nt withheld, positions 1457-1505]
CCTTTGACGTTGGAGTCCACGTTCTTT
[37 nt withheld, positions 1533-1569]
ACCCTATCTCGGTCTATTCTTTTGATTTATAAGGGATTTTGCCGATTTCGGCCTATTGGTTAAAAAATGA
GCTGATTTAACAAAAATTTAACGCGAATTTTAACAAAATATTAACGCTTACAATTTAGGTGGCACTTTTC
GGGGAAATGTGCGCGGAACCCCTATTTGTTTATTTTTCTAAATACATTCAAATATGTATCCGCTCATGAA
TTAATTCTTAGAAAAACTCATCGAGCATCAAATGAAACTGCAATTTATTCATATCAGGATTATCAATACC
ATATTTTTGAAAAAGCCGTTTCTGTAATGAAGGAGAAAACTCACCGAGGCAGTTCCATAGGATGGCAAGA
TCCTGGTATCGGTCTGCGATTCCGACTCGTCCAACATCAATACAACCTATTAATTTCCCCTCGTCAAAAA
TAAGGTTATCAAGTGAGAAATCACCATGAGTGACGACTGAATCCGGTGAGAATGGCAAAAGTTTATGCAT
TTCTTTCCAGACTTGTTCAACAGGCCAGCCATTACGCTCGTCATCAAAATCACTCGCATCAACCAAACCG
TTATTCATTCGTGATTGCGCCTGAGCGAGACGAAATACGCGATCGCTGTTAAAAGGACAATTACAAACAG
GAATCGAATGCAACCGGCGCAGGAACACTGCCAGCGCATCAACAATATTTTCACCTGAATCAGGATATTC
TTCTAATACCTGGAATGCTGTTTTCCCGGGGATCGCAGTGGTGAGTAACCATGCATCATCAGGAGTACGG
ATAAAATGCTTGATGGTCGGAAGAGGCATAAATTCCGTCAGCCAGTTTAGTCTGACCATCTCATCTGTAA
CATCATTGGCAACGCTACCTTTGCCATGTTTCAGAAACAACTCTGGCGCATCGGGCTTCCCATACAATCG
ATAGATTGTCGCACCTGATTGCCCGACATTATCGCGAGCCCATTTATACCCATATAAATCAGCATCCATG
TTGGAATTTAATCGCGGCCTAGAGCAAGACGTTTCCCGTTGAATATGGCTCATAACACCCCTTGTATTAC
TGTTTATGTAAGCAGACAGTTTTATTGTTCATGACCAAAATCCCTTAACGTGAGTTTTCGTTCCACTGAG
CGTCAGACCCCGTAGAAAAGATCAAAGGATCTTCTTGAGATCCTTTTTTTCTGCGCGTAATCTGCTGCTT
GCAAACAAAAAAACCACCGCTACCAGCGGTGGTTTGTTTGCCGGATCAAGAGCTACCAACTCTTTTTCCG
AAGGTAACTGGCTTCAGCAGAGCGCAGATACCAAATACTGTCCTTCTAGTGTAGCCGTAGTTAGGCCACC
ACTTCAAGAACTCTGTAGCACCGCCTACATACCTCGCTCTGCTAATCCTGTTACCAGTGGCTGCTGCCAG
TGGCGATAAGTCGTGTCTTACCGGGTTGGACTCAAGACGATAGTTACCGGATAAGGCGCAGCGGTCGGGC
TGAACGGGGGGTTCGTGCACACAGCCCAGCTTGGAGCGAACGACCTACACCGAACTGAGATACCTACAGC
GTGAGCTATGAGAAAGCGCCACGCTTCCCGAAGGGAGAAAGGCGGACAGGTATCCGGTAAGCGGCAGGGT
CGGAACAGGAGAGCGCACGAGGGAGCTTCCAGGGGGAAACGCCTGGTATCTTTATAGTCCTGTCGGGTTT
CGCCACCTCTGACTTGAGCGTCGATTTTTGTGATGCTCGTCAGGGGGGCGGAGCCTATGGAAAAACGCCA
GCAACGCGGCCTTTTTACGGTTCCTGGCCTTTTGCTGGCCTTTTGCTCACATGTTCTTTCCTGCGTTATC
CCCTGATTCTGTGGATAACCGTATTACCGCCTTTGAGTGAGCTGATACCGCTCGCCGCAGCCGAACGACC
GAGCGCAGCGAGTCAGTGAGCGAGGAAGCGGAAGAGCGCCTGATGCGGTATTTTCTCCTTACGCATCTGT
GCGGTATTTCACACCGCAATGGTGCACTCTCAGTACAATCTGCTCTGATGCCGCATAGTTAAGCCAGTAT
ACACTCCGCTATCGCTACGTGACTGGGTCATGGCTGCGCCCCGACACCCGCCAACACCCGCTGACGCGCC
CTGACGGGCTTGTCTGCTCCCGGCATCCGCTTACAGACAAGCTGTGACCGTCTCCGGGAGCTGCATGTGT
CAGAGGTTTTCACCGTCATCACCGAAACGCGCGAGGCAGCTGCGGTAAAGCTCATCAGCGTGGTCGTGAA
GCGATTCACAGATGTCTGCCTGTTCATCCGCGTCCAGCTCGTTGAGTTTCTCCAGAAGCGTTAATGTCTG
GCTTCTGATAAAGCGGGCCATGTTAAGGGCGGTTTTTTCCTGTTTGGTCACTGATGCCTCCGTGTAAGGG
GGATTTCTGTTCATGGGGGTAATGATACCGATGAAACGAGAGAGGATGCTCACGATACGGGTTACTGATG
ATGAACATGCCCGGTTACTGGAACGTTGTGAGGGTAAACAACTGGCGGTATGGATGCGGCGGGACCAGAG
AAAAATCACTCAGGGTCAATGCCAGCGCTTCGTTAATACAGATGTAGGTGTTCCACAGGGTAGCCAGCAG
CATCCTGCGATGCAGATCCGGAACATAATGGTGCAGGGCGCTGACTTCCGCGTTTCCAGACTTTACGAAA
CACGGAAACCGAAGACCATTCATGTTGTTGCTCAGGTCGCAGACGTTTTGCAGCAGCAGTCGCTTCACGT
TCGCTCGCGTATCGGTGATTCATTCTGCTAACCAGTAAGGCAACCCCGCCAGCCTAGCCGGGTCCTCAAC
GACAGGAGCACGATCATGCGCACCCGTGGGGCCGCCATGCCGGCGATAATGGCCTGCTTCTCGCCGAAAC
GTTTGGTGGCGGGACCAGTGACGAAGGCTTGAGCGAGGGCGTGCAAGATTCCGAATACCGCAAGCGACAG
GCCGATCATCGTCGCGCTCCAGCGAAAGCGGTCCTCGCCGAAAATGACCCAGAGCGCTGCCGGCACCTGT
CCTACGAGTTGCATGATAAAGAAGACAGTCATAAGTGCGGCGACGATAGTCATGCCCCGCGCCCACCGGA
AGGAGCTGACTGGGTTGAAGGCTCTCAAGGGCATCGGTCGAGATCCCGGTGCCTAATGAGTGAGCTAACT
TACATTAATTGCGTTGCGCTCACTGCCCGCTTTCCAGTCGGGAAACCTGTCGTGCCAGCTGCATTAATGA
ATCGGCCAACGCGCGGGGAGAGGCGGTTTGCGTATTGGGCGCCAGGGTGGTTTTTCTTTTCACCAGTGAG
ACGGGCAACAGCTGATTGCCCTTCACCGCCTGGCCCTGAGAGAGTTGCAGCAAGCGGTCCACGCTGGTTT
GCCCCAGCAGGCGAAAATCCTGTTTGATGGTGGTTAACGGCGGGATATAACATGAGCTGTCTTCGGTATC
GTCGTATCCCACTACCGAGATATCCGCACCAACGCGCAGCCCGGACTCGGTAATGGCGCGCATTGCGCCC
AGCGCCATCTGATCGTTGGCAACCAGCATCGCAGTGGGAACGATGCCCTCATTCAGCATTTGCATGGTTT
GTTGAAAACCGGACATGGCACTCCAGTCGCCTTCCCGTTCCGCTATCGGCTGAATTTGATTGCGAGTGAG
ATATTTATGCCAGCCAGCCAGACGCAGACGCGCCGAGACAGAACTTAATGGGCCCGCTAACAGCGCGATT
TGCTGGTGACCCAATGCGACCAGATGCTCCACGCCCAGTCGCGTACCGTCTTCATGGGAGAAAATAATAC
TGTTGATGGGTGTCTGGTCAGAGACATCAAGAAATAACGCCGGAACATTAGTGCAGGCAGCTTCCACAGC
AATGGCATCCTGGTCATCCAGCGGATAGTTAATGATCAGCCCACTGACGCGTTGCGCGAGAAGATTGTGC
ACCGCCGCTTTACAGGCTTCGACGCCGCTTCGTTCTACCATCGACACCACCACGCTGGCACCCAGTTGAT
CGGCGCGAGATTTAATCGCCGCGACAATTTGCGACGGCGCGTGCAGGGCCAGACTGGAGGTGGCAACGCC
AATCAGCAACGACTGTTTGCCCGCCAGTTGTTGTGCCACGCGGTTGGGAATGTAATTCAGCTCCGCCATC
GCCGCTTCCACTTTTTCCCGCGTTTTCGCAGAAACGTGGCTGGCCTGGTTCACCACGCGGGAAACGGTCT
GATAAGAGACACCGGCATACTCTGCGACATCGTATAACGTTACTGGTTTCACATTCACCACCCTGAATTG
ACTCTCTTCCGGGCGCTATCATGCCATACCGCGAAAGGTTTTGCGCCATTCGATGGTGTCCGGGATCTCG
ACGCTCTCCCTTATGCGACTCCTGCATTAGGAAGCAGCCCAGTAGTAGGTTGAGGCCGTTGAGCACCGCC
GCCGCAAGGAATGGTGCATGCAAGGAGATGGCGCCCAACAGTCCCCCGGCCACGGGGCCTGCCACCATAC
CCACGCCGAAACAAGCGCTCATGAGCCCGAAGTGGCGAGCCCGATCTTCCCCATCGGTGATGTCGGCGAT
ATAGGCGCCAGCAACCGCACCTGTGGCGCCGGTGATGCCGGCCACGATGCGTCCGGCGTAGAGGATCGAG
ATCTCGATCCCGCGAAATTAATACGACTCACTATAGGGGAATTGTGAGCGGATAACAATTCCCCTCTAGA
AATAATTTTGTTTAACTTTAAGAAGGAGATATACCATGGGCAGCAGCCATCATCATCATCATCACAGCAG
CGGCCTGGTGCCGCGCGGCAGCCATATG
Features (pLannotate 1.2.2; 21 found; start..end, strand, type, name):
   1072..1089    +  CDS            9xHis (fragment): 9xHis affinity tag
   1099..1148    +  CDS            SET1 (fragment): solubility-enhancement tag derived from T7 phage gene 10B
   1156..1203    +  terminator     T7 terminator: transcription terminator for bacteriophage T7 RNA polymerase
   1240..1668    +  rep_origin     f1 ori (sequence partly withheld): f1 bacteriophage origin of replication; arrow indicates direction of (+) strand synthesis
   1721..1778    +  promoter       AmpR promoter (fragment): bla
   1787..2602    -  CDS            KanR: aminoglycoside phosphotransferase; aph(3')-Ia; confers resistance to kanamycin in bacteria or G418 (Geneticin®) in eukaryotes
   2724..3312    +  rep_origin     ori: high-copy-number ColE1/pMB1/pBR322/pUC origin of replication
   3498..3637    -  misc_feature   bom: basis of mobility region from pBR322
   3739..3930    -  CDS            rop: Rop protein, which maintains plasmids at low copy number; rop
   3947..4327    +  CDS            YPB1_ECOLX: Protein predicted: Swiss-Prot protein existence level 4. From Escherichia coli.
   4399..4690    -  CDS            TcR (fragment): tetracycline efflux protein; tet; confers resistance to tetracycline
   4705..4726    -  protein_bind   CAP binding site: CAP binding activates transcription in the presence of cAMP. E. coli catabolite activator protein
   4739..5821    -  CDS            lacI: lac repressor; lacI; The lac repressor binds to the lac operator to inhibit transcription in E. coli. This inhibition can be relieved by adding lactose or isopropyl-β-D-thiogalactopyranoside (IPTG).
   5822..5899    -  promoter       lacI promoter: lacI
   5907..6186    -  CDS            TcR (fragment): tetracycline efflux protein; tet; confers resistance to tetracycline
   6208..6226    +  promoter       T7 promoter: promoter for bacteriophage T7 RNA polymerase
   6227..6251    +  protein_bind   lac operator: The lac repressor binds to the lac operator to inhibit transcription in E. coli. This inhibition can be relieved by adding lactose or isopropyl-β-D-thiogalactopyranoside (IPTG). lac repressor encoded by lacI
   6266..6288    +  RBS            RBS: efficient ribosome binding site from bacteriophage T7 gene 10 (Olins and Rangwala, 1989)
   6307..6323    +  CDS            capTEV™ (fragment): composite tag for in vivo biotinylation, TEV protease cleavage, and 6xHis tagging
   6334..6351    +  CDS            thrombin site: thrombin recognition and cleavage site
   6355..1062    +  CDS            nylC (across the origin): NYLC_FLASK - Experimental evidence at protein level: Swiss-Prot protein existence level 1. Involved in the degradation of nylon-6 oligomers (PubMed:8285701, PubMed:17827307). Degrades cyclic and linear oligomers of 6-aminohexanoate (Ahx) with a degree of polymerization greater than three by an endo-type mode (PubMed:8285701, PubMed:17827307). Cannot use Ahx cyclic dimer or the Ahx linear dimer (PubMed:17827307). From Flavobacterium sp. (strain K172).
