[The description below was written by a language model from this plasmid's Addgene catalogue record and pLannotate feature annotations shown in this document.]
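Description:
NylCp2_pET28a is a bacterial expression plasmid built on the pET28a backbone, carrying a synthesized, E. coli codon-optimized gene for NylCp2, a nylon oligomer hydrolase. The catalogue entry attributes the gene to Kocuria sp., while automated annotation matches the open reading frame to the Swiss-Prot NylC entry from Flavobacterium sp. K172, consistent with the note that it relates to the nylC gene first described on plasmid pOAD2. NylC-type enzymes cleave cyclic and linear oligomers of 6-aminohexanoate longer than three units in an endo-type manner. The sequenced plasmid is 6,357 nt, and the coding region spans the numbering origin of the circular record.

Expression follows the standard pET arrangement. A T7 promoter with an adjacent lac operator and the T7 gene 10 ribosome binding site drives the insert, and a T7 terminator lies downstream. The plasmid-borne lacI gene supplies repressor, so transcription is held off until IPTG induction in a host that provides T7 RNA polymerase. Upstream of the gene, the annotation picks up a short fragment of a His-containing composite tag followed by a thrombin cleavage site, as expected for the pET28a N-terminal His-tag leader. A further His-tag fragment lies just after the insert, but the table does not show whether it is translated in frame.

Kanamycin resistance (aph(3')-Ia) provides selection. The plasmid replicates from a pBR322/ColE1-type origin accompanied by bom and rop, and an f1 origin is also present. The tetracycline-resistance, AmpR promoter and SET1 fragments appear to be backbone remnants or incidental matches rather than functional parts. The construct is intended for recombinant production of NylCp2, and the associated work concerns screening and characterizing enzymes for nylon-6 depolymerization.
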