Addgene plasmid #215420: NylCp2_pET28a
Purpose: Expression construct for NylCp2 gene, codon optimized for expression in E. coli
Depositing lab: Gregg Beckham. Depositing organization: National Laboratory of the Rockies (NLR). Publication: Natural diversity screening, assay development, and characterization of nylon-6 enzymatic depolymerization. Bell EL, Rosetto G, Ingraham MA, Ramirez KJ, Lincoln C, Clarke RW, Gado JE, Lilly JL, Kucharzyk KH, Erickson E, Beckham GT. Nat Commun. 2024 Feb 9;15(1):1217. doi: 10.1038/s41467-024-45523-5. PubMed 38336849.
Backbone
  Vector backbone: pET28a
  Vector type: Bacterial Expression
Growth in bacteria
  Bacterial resistance: Kanamycin, 50 μg/mL
  Growth temperature: 37°C
  Growth strain: DH5alpha
  Copy number: High Copy
Gene/Insert
  Gene/Insert name: NylCp2 (alt name: Nylon oligomer hydrolase from Kocuria sp.)
  Species: Kocuria sp.
  Cloning method: Gene Synthesis
Resource information
  A portion of this plasmid was derived from a plasmid made by: Gene from nylon oligomer hydrolase described in Negoro, S., Kakudo, S., Urabe, I. & Okada, H. A new nylon oligomer degradation gene (nylC) on plasmid pOAD2 from a Flavobacterium sp. J. Bacteriol. 174, 7948-7953 (1992).
Terms and licenses: Academic/Nonprofit Terms; Industry Terms: Not Available to Industry
How to cite: NylCp2_pET28a was a gift from Gregg Beckham (Addgene plasmid # 215420 ; http://n2t.net/addgene:215420 ; RRID:Addgene_215420)
